Addgene plasmid #27222: pGEX6-Smad3 EPSM
Depositing lab: Joan Massague. Depositing organization: Memorial Sloan-Kettering Cancer Center. Publication: Ubiquitin ligase Nedd4L targets activated Smad2/3 to limit TGF-beta signaling. Gao S, Alarcon C, Sapkota G, Rahman S, Chen PY, Goerner N, Macias MJ, Erdjument-Bromage H, Tempst P, Massague J. Mol Cell. 2009 Nov 13. 36(3):457-68. 10.1016/j.molcel.2009.09.043 PubMed 19917253.
Backbone
  Vector backbone: pGEX-6P
  Backbone manufacturer: Amersham
  Backbone size w/o insert (bp): 4900
  Vector type: Bacterial Expression
Growth in bacteria
  Bacterial resistance: Ampicillin, 100 μg/mL
  Growth temperature: 37°C
  Growth strain: DH5alpha
  Copy number: High Copy
Gene/Insert
  Gene/Insert name: Smad3
  Species: H. sapiens (human)
  Insert size (bp): 1300
  Mutation: T179V S204A S208A S213A
  Entrez Gene: SMAD3 (a.k.a. HSPC193, HsT17436, JV15-2, LDS1C, LDS3, MADH3, hMAD-3, hSMAD3, mad3)
  Tag / fusion protein: GST (N terminal on insert)
  Cloning method: Restriction Enzyme; 5′ cloning site EcoRI (not destroyed); 3′ cloning site NotI (not destroyed)
  Sequencing primers: 5′ pGEX-5; 3′ pGEX-3
Terms and licenses: Academic/Nonprofit Terms; Industry Terms: Not Available to Industry
How to cite: pGEX6-Smad3 EPSM was a gift from Joan Massague (Addgene plasmid # 27222 ; http://n2t.net/addgene:27222 ; RRID:Addgene_27222)
