[The description below was written by a language model from this plasmid's Addgene catalogue record.]
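Description:
pGEX6-Smad3 EPSM is a bacterial expression plasmid built on the pGEX-6P backbone (about 4.9 kb without insert) for producing a mutant form of human SMAD3 as a glutathione S-transferase fusion in E. coli. It is maintained as a high-copy plasmid under ampicillin selection. The roughly 1.3 kb Smad3 coding sequence was placed between the EcoRI and NotI sites of the polylinker, both of which remain intact, so that GST is fused to the N terminus of the insert. No feature table accompanies the record, so the promoter and other backbone elements are not explicitly listed. Vectors of the pGEX-6P series generally drive the GST fusion from an IPTG-inducible tac promoter under lacI control and encode a PreScission protease site between GST and the cloned protein, allowing the tag to be removed after glutathione-affinity purification.

The insert carries four substitutions, T179V, S204A, S208A and S213A, which replace a threonine and three serines with residues that cannot be phosphorylated. The record does not itself explain the "EPSM" designation or describe the role of these positions. The associated publication concerns the ubiquitin ligase Nedd4L targeting activated Smad2/3 to limit TGF-beta signaling, so this construct would plausibly serve as a phosphorylation-deficient counterpart to wild-type Smad3. Typical uses for such a recombinant GST fusion include purification of the mutant protein, in vitro kinase assays, and pull-down or binding experiments that test whether phosphorylation at these sites is needed for an interaction.
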