>Addgene plasmid #27222 | pGEX6-Smad3 EPSM | addgene partial sequence | sequence record 33506 | 27222 with pGEX5'
TGTTCAGGGGCCCCTGGGATCCCCGGAATTCTCGTCCATCCTGCCTTTCANTCCCCCGATCGTGAAGCGC
CTGCTGGGCTGGAAGAAGGGCGAGCAGAACGGGCAGGAGGAGAAATGGTGCGAGAAGGCGGTCAAGAGCC
TGGTCAAGAAACTCAAGAAGACGGGGCAGCTGGACGAGCTGGAGAAGGCCATCACCACGCAGAACGTCAA
CACCAAGTGCATCACCATCCCCAGGTCCCTGGATGGCCGGTTGCAGGTGTCCCATCGGAAGGGGCTCCCT
CATGTCATCTACTGCCGCCTGTGGCGATGGCCAGACCTGCACAGCCACCACGAGCTGCGGGCCATGGAGC
TGTGTGAGTTCGCCTTCAATATGAAGAAGGACGAGGTCTGCGTGAATCCCTACCACTACCAGAGAGTAGA
GACACCAGTTCTACCTCCTGTGTTGGTGCCACGCCACACAGAGATCCCGGCCGAGTTCCCCCCACTGGAC
GACTACAGCCATTCCATCCCCGAAAACACTAACTTCCCCGCAGGCATCGAGCCCCAGAGCAATATTCCAG
AGGTCCCTCCCCCTGGCTACCTGAGTGAAGATGGAGAAACCAGTGACCACCAGATGAACCACAGCATGGA
CGCAGGTGCTCCAAACCTAGCCCCGAATCCGATGGCCCCAGCACATAATAACTTGGACCTGCAGCCAGTT
ACCTACTGCGAGCCGGCCTTCTGGTGCTCCATCTCCTACTACGAGCTGAACCAGCGCGTCGGGGAGACAT
TCCACGCCTCGCAGCCATCCATGACTGTGGATGGCTTCACCGACCCCTCCAATTCGGAGCGCTTCTGCCT
AGGGCTGCTCTCCAAATGT
